Addgene plasmid #160813: pKP1657
Purpose: Expression of ExbB, ExbD proteins
Depositing lab: Kathleen Postle. Depositing organization: Pennsylvania State University. Publication: The Intrinsically Disordered Region of ExbD Is Required for Signal Transduction. Kopp DR, Postle K. J Bacteriol. 2020 Mar 11;202(7). pii: JB.00687-19. doi: 10.1128/JB.00687-19. Print 2020 Mar 11. PubMed 31932309.
Backbone
  Vector backbone: pPro24
  Vector type: Bacterial Expression
Growth in bacteria
  Bacterial resistance: Ampicillin, 100 μg/mL
  Growth temperature: 37°C
  Growth strain: DH5alpha
  Copy number: High Copy
Gene/Insert
  Gene/Insert name: exbB, exbD
  Species: Escherichia coli
  Cloning method: Restriction Enzyme; 5′ cloning site Unknown (unknown if destroyed)
Terms and licenses: Academic/Nonprofit Terms; Industry Terms: Not Available to Industry
How to cite: pKP1657 was a gift from Kathleen Postle (Addgene plasmid # 160813 ; http://n2t.net/addgene:160813 ; RRID:Addgene_160813)
