[The description below was written by a language model from this plasmid's Addgene catalogue record and pLannotate feature annotations shown in this document.]
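Description:
pKP1657 is a bacterial expression plasmid built on the pPro24 backbone that carries the Escherichia coli exbB and exbD genes. It replicates from a high-copy ColE1/pMB1-type origin and is selected with ampicillin through a bla (β-lactamase) cassette driven by its own promoter. The 6,232 nt sequence also contains an M13 phage origin, which in principle allows single-stranded DNA production with helper phage, and remnants of a pBR322 lineage: fragments of bom, rop, the tetracycline resistance gene and its promoter. As annotated fragments, none of these is expected to be functional.

The payload consists of exbB followed closely by exbD in the same orientation, consistent with their being expressed as a single transcript as in their native operon. Upstream and divergently oriented is prpR, the transcriptional regulator of the E. coli propionate catabolism operon. The feature table does not annotate the promoter that drives the insert. The presence of prpR is, however, consistent with the propionate-inducible prpBCDE promoter system characteristic of the pPro vector series, which gives titratable expression in response to propionate. Downstream of exbD lie a short remnant of a pUC-type multiple cloning site, a 5S rRNA segment and the rrnB T1 and T2 terminators, which end transcription before the resistance cassette. No epitope tags or reporters are annotated.

ExbB and ExbD are components of the TonB-dependent energy transduction system that powers transport of receptor-bound substrates. ExbB also stabilises TonB and protects ExbD from proteolysis. The plasmid's stated purpose is expression of these two proteins, and it was deposited with work on the role of the intrinsically disordered region of ExbD in signal transduction.
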