Features (pLannotate 1.2.2; 15 found; start..end, strand, type, name):
     10..1593    -  CDS            prpR: PRPR_ECOLI - Also known as yahP. Experimental evidence at protein level: Swiss-Prot protein existence level 1. Involved in the transcriptional regulation of the propionate catabolism operon. From Escherichia coli (strain K12).
   1842..2573    +  CDS            exbB: EXBB_ECOLI - Experimental evidence at protein level: Swiss-Prot protein existence level 1. Involved in the TonB-dependent energy-dependent transport of various receptor-bound substrates. Protects ExbD from proteolytic degradation and functionally stabilizes TonB. From Escherichia coli (strain K12).
   2583..3005    +  CDS            exbD: EXBD_ECOLI - Experimental evidence at protein level: Swiss-Prot protein existence level 1. Involved in the TonB-dependent energy-dependent transport of various receptor-bound substrates. From Escherichia coli (strain K12).
   3013..3057    +  misc_feature   MCS (fragment): pUC18/19 multiple cloning site
   3141..3256    +  ncRNA          5S rRNA: Accession: RF00001 - 5S ribosomal RNA
   3260..3346    +  terminator     rrnB T1 terminator: Escherichia coli rrnB; transcription terminator T1 from the E. coli rrnB gene
   3438..3465    +  terminator     rrnB T2 terminator: transcription terminator T2 from the E. coli rrnB gene
   3484..3575    +  promoter       AmpR promoter: bla
   3576..4436    +  CDS            AmpR: β-lactamase; bla; confers resistance to ampicillin, carbenicillin, and related antibiotics
   4478..4858    +  rep_origin     M13 ori (sequence partly withheld): M13 bacteriophage origin of replication; arrow indicates direction of (+) strand synthesis
   5044..5632    +  rep_origin     ori: high-copy-number ColE1/pMB1/pBR322/pUC origin of replication
   5818..5869    -  misc_feature   bom (fragment): basis of mobility region from pBR322
   5985..6024    -  CDS            rop (fragment): Rop protein, which maintains plasmids at low copy number; rop
   6025..6210    -  CDS            TcR (fragment): tetracycline efflux protein; tet; confers resistance to tetracycline
   6220..7       +  promoter       tet promoter (fragment) (across the origin): E. coli promoter for tetracycline efflux protein gene
>Addgene plasmid #160813 | pKP1657 | addgene full sequence | sequence record 316113 | Addgene NGS Result
ATCGATTCAGCTTTTCAGCCGCCGCCAGAACGTCGTCCGGCTGATGCCTAAATAATTCGCCGCTGCTGTT
TTATCGCCATTAAATTTCTCCAGTGCCTGTTGTGGTGTCAGTAAGCGTGGAGCGGGAGTTTTCGCCGACT
CGCGCGCCAGTTCCGGCAGTAGCAGCTGCAAAAATTGCGGCGTTAAATCCGGCGTCGGTTCCACACTTAA
AAATAGCGCCAGTCGCTCCATCATATTGCGCAGTTCACGAATATTGCCCGGCCAGTCGTAGTGCACCAGC
ACGGTTTCGCTTGCCTGTAATCCCTGGCGTAATGCGGCAGAAAACGGGGTGGAGAGCGCCGCCAGAGACA
CTTTCAAAAAGCTTTCCGCCAGTGGCAGAATATCCGCCACCCGCTCGCGCAGTGGTGGCAATTGCAGACG
CAAAATACTCAGCCGATAAAACAGGTCACGGCGAAACTGCCCTTGCCGCATATCTTCTTCCAGATTGCAG
TGAGTGGCGCTAATGACCCGCACATCCACCGGAACAGGCTGATGCCCGCCGACGCGGGTGACCTCTTTTT
CTTCCAGCACCCGCAGCAGCCGGGTCTGCAACGGCAGCGGCATTTCGCCAATCTCATCGAGAAACAGCGT
ACCTCCGTGGGCGATTTCAAACAGCCCGGCGCGACCGCCGCGTCGCGAGCCGGTAAACGCCCCTTCCTCA
TAGCCAAACAGTTCTGCTTCCAGCAGCGATTCGGCAATCGCCCCGCAGTTGACTGCAACAAACGGATGCG
ACTTTTTGCCCTGTCGCGCATCGTGGCGGGCAAAATATTCCCGATGAATCGCCTGGGCCGCCAGCTCTTT
GCCCGTCCCCGTTTCCCCCTCAATCAACACCGCTGCACTGGAGCGGGCATACAGCAAAATAGTCTGCCGT
ACTTGTTCCATCTGTGGTGATTGACCGAGCATATCGCCCAGCACGTAACGAGTTCTCAGGGCGTTGCGGG
TGGCATCGTGAGTGTTATGGCGTAACGACATGCGCGTCATATCCAGCGCATCGCTGAACGCCTGGCGCAC
GGTGGCGGCGGAATAGATAAAAATTCCGGTCATTCCGGCTTCTTCTGCCAGATCGGTAATCAGCCCCGCG
CCGACCACCGCTTCGGTGCCGTTAGCTTTTAGCTCGTTAATCTGCCCGCGTGCGTCTTCTTCGGTAATGT
AGCTACGTTGATCGAGGCGCAAATTAAAGGTTTTTTGAAACGCCACCAGTGCCGGAATAGTTTCCTGATA
AGTGACAACGCCGATAGAAGAGGTGAGTTTTCCGGCTTTTGCCAGTGCCTGTAACACATCGTAGCCGCTC
GGTTTAATCAAAATAACTGGCACTGACAGGCGGCTTTTCAGGTACGCGCCGTTAGATCCAGCGGCGATGA
TGGCGTCACAGCGTTCGTTTGCCAGTTTCTTGTGGATGTAGGTCACCGCTTTTTCAAAGCCAAGCTGGAT
AGGGGTAATGTTCGCCAGGTGATCAAACTCGAGGCTGATATCGCGAAACAGCTCGAACAGGCGCGTTACA
GATACCGTCCAGATAACCGGTTTGTCGTCATTAAGCCGTGGTGGATGTGCCATAGCGCACCGCAAAGTTA
AGAAACCGAATATTGGGTTTAGTCTTGTTTCATAATTGTTGCAATGAAACGCGGTGAAACATTGCCTGAA
ACGTTAACTGAAACGCATATTTGCGGATTAGTTCATGACTTTATCTCTAACAAATTGAAATTAAACATTT
AATTTTATTAAGGCAATTGTGGCACACCCCTTGCTTTGTCTTTATCAACGCAAATAACAAGTTGATAACA
AGCTAGCAGGAGGAATTCACCATGGGTAATAATTTAATGCAGACGGACCTTTCCGTCTGGGGTATGTATC
AGCACGCCGATATTGTCGTTAAGTGCGTGATGATTGGGCTTATTTTGGCCTCCGTAGTCACCTGGGCAAT
CTTCTTCAGTAAGAGCGTAGAGTTCTTCAATCAGAAGCGTCGCCTTAAGCGCGAGCAGCAACTGCTGGCT
GAAGCGCGTTCCTTAAACCAGGCCAACGATATCGCCGCTGATTTTGGTAGCAAAAGCTTAAGCCTGCATT
TGCTCAATGAAGCGCAGAATGAGCTGGAACTGTCAGAAGGCAGCGACGATAACGAAGGTATTAAAGAACG
TACCAGCTTCCGTCTGGAGCGTCGGGTCGCCGCAGTGGGTCGTCAAATGGGCCGCGGTAACGGCTATCTG
GCAACCATCGGCGCGATTTCTCCGTTCGTTGGTCTGTTTGGTACGGTCTGGGGCATCATGAACAGCTTTA
TTGGTATCGCGCAAACGCAGACCACTAACCTGGCAGTCGTTGCGCCGGGTATCGCAGAAGCTCTGTTAGC
AACGGCAATCGGCCTCGTGGCAGCGATTCCTGCGGTCGTTATCTATAACGTATTTGCACGCCAGATTGGC
GGCTTTAAAGCGATGCTGGGTGATGTTGCAGCGCAGGTATTGTTGCTGCAAAGCCGTGACCTGGATCTGG
AAGCCAGCGCCGCTGCGCATCCGGTTCGTGTCGCACAAAAATTACGCGCAGGATAATATCCGATGGCAAT
GCATCTTAACGAAAACCTCGACGATAACGGCGAAATGCATGATATCAACGTGACGCCGTTTATCGACGTG
ATGTTGGTTCTGCTGATTATCTTTATGGTGGCGGCACCGTTAGCGACGGTAGATGTGAAGGTGAACTTGC
CTGCTTCTACCAGCACGCCGCAGCCGCGCCCGGAAAAACCGGTTTATCTGTCGGTGAAGGCAGACAACTC
GATGTTTATCGGTAACGATCCGGTCACCGATGAAACAATGATTACGGCGTTGAATGCGTTAACCGAAGGC
AAGAAAGACACCACCATCTTCTTCCGAGCGGACAAAACCGTCGATTACGAGACGTTGATGAAGGTAATGG
ATACGCTGCATCAGGCGGGTTACCTGAAGATAGGTCTGGTCGGCGAAGAAACCGCCAAAGCGAAGTAACC
ATGGTACCCGGGGATCCTCTAGAGTCGACCTGCAGGCATGCAAGCTTGGCTGTTTTGGCGGATGAGAGAA
GATTTTCAGCCTGATACAGATTAAATCAGAACGCAGAAGCGGTCTGATAAAACAGAATTTGCCTGGCGGC
AGTAGCGCGGTGGTCCCACCTGACCCCATGCCGAACTCAGAAGTGAAACGCCGTAGCGCCGATGGTAGTG
TGGGGTCTCCCCATGCGAGAGTAGGGAACTGCCAGGCATCAAATAAAACGAAAGGCTCAGTCGAAAGACT
GGGCCTTTCGTTTTATCTGTTGTTTGTCGGTGAACGCTCTCCTGAGTAGGACAAATCCGCCGGGAGCGGA
TTTGAACGTTGCGAAGCAACGGCCCGGAGGGTGGCGGGCAGGACGCCCGCCATAAACTGCCAGGCATCAA
ATTAAGCAGAAGGCCATCCTGACGGATGGCCTTTTTGCGTTTCTACAAACTCTTTTGTTTATTTTTCTAA
ATACATTCAAATATGTATCCGCTCATGAGACAATAACCCTGATAAATGCTTCAATAATATTGAAAAAGGA
AGAGTATGAGTATTCAACATTTCCGTGTCGCCCTTATTCCCTTTTTTGCGGCATTTTGCCTTCCTGTTTT
TGCTCACCCAGAAACGCTGGTGAAAGTAAAAGATGCTGAAGATCAGTTGGGTGCACGAGTGGGTTACATC
GAACTGGATCTCAACAGCGGTAAGATCCTTGAGAGTTTTCGCCCCGAAGAACGTTTTCCAATGATGAGCA
CTTTTAAAGTTCTGCTATGTGGCGCGGTATTATCCCGTGTTGACGCCGGGCAAGAGCAACTCGGTCGCCG
CATACACTATTCTCAGAATGACTTGGTTGAGTACTCACCAGTCACAGAAAAGCATCTTACGGATGGCATG
ACAGTAAGAGAATTATGCAGTGCTGCCATAACCATGAGTGATAACACTGCGGCCAACTTACTTCTGACAA
CGATCGGAGGACCGAAGGAGCTAACCGCTTTTTTGCACAACATGGGGGATCATGTAACTCGCCTTGATCG
TTGGGAACCGGAGCTGAATGAAGCCATACCAAACGACGAGCGTGACACCACGATGCCTGTAGCAATGGCA
ACAACGTTGCGCAAACTATTAACTGGCGAACTACTTACTCTAGCTTCCCGGCAACAATTAATAGACTGGA
TGGAGGCGGATAAAGTTGCAGGACCACTTCTGCGCTCGGCCCTTCCGGCTGGCTGGTTTATTGCTGATAA
ATCTGGAGCCGGTGAGCGTGGGTCTCGCGGTATCATTGCAGCACTGGGGCCAGATGGTAAGCCCTCCCGT
ATCGTAGTTATCTACACGACGGGGAGTCAGGCAACTATGGATGAACGAAATAGACAGATCGCTGAGATAG
GTGCCTCACTGATTAAGCATTGGTAACTGTCAGACCAAGTTTACTCATATATACTTTAGATTGATT
[125 nt withheld, positions 4477-4601]
C
[141 nt withheld, positions 4603-4743]
CCTTTGACGTTGGAGTCCACGTTCTTT
[37 nt withheld, positions 4771-4807]
ACCCTATCTCGGGCTATTCTTTTGATTTATAAGGGATTTTGCCGATTTCGGCCTATTGGTTAAAAAATGA
GCTGATTTAACAAAAATTTAACGCGAATTTTAACAAAATATTAACGTTTACAATTTAAAAGGATCTAGGT
GAAGATCCTTTTTGATAATCTCATGACCAAAATCCCTTAACGTGAGTTTTCGTTCCACTGAGCGTCAGAC
CCCGTAGAAAAGATCAAAGGATCTTCTTGAGATCCTTTTTTTCTGCGCGTAATCTGCTGCTTGCAAACAA
AAAAACCACCGCTACCAGCGGTGGTTTGTTTGCCGGATCAAGAGCTACCAACTCTTTTTCCGAAGGTAAC
TGGCTTCAGCAGAGCGCAGATACCAAATACTGTCCTTCTAGTGTAGCCGTAGTTAGGCCACCACTTCAAG
AACTCTGTAGCACCGCCTACATACCTCGCTCTGCTAATCCTGTTACCAGTGGCTGCTGCCAGTGGCGATA
AGTCGTGTCTTACCGGGTTGGACTCAAGACGATAGTTACCGGATAAGGCGCAGCGGTCGGGCTGAACGGG
GGGTTCGTGCACACAGCCCAGCTTGGAGCGAACGACCTACACCGAACTGAGATACCTACAGCGTGAGCTA
TGAGAAAGCGCCACGCTTCCCGAAGGGAGAAAGGCGGACAGGTATCCGGTAAGCGGCAGGGTCGGAACAG
GAGAGCGCACGAGGGAGCTTCCAGGGGGAAACGCCTGGTATCTTTATAGTCCTGTCGGGTTTCGCCACCT
CTGACTTGAGCGTCGATTTTTGTGATGCTCGTCAGGGGGGCGGAGCCTATGGAAAAACGCCAGCAACGCG
GCCTTTTTACGGTTCCTGGCCTTTTGCTGGCCTTTTGCTCACATGTTCTTTCCTGCGTTATCCCCTGATT
CTGTGGATAACCGTATTACCGCCTTTGAGTGAGCTGATACCGCTCGCCGCAGCCGAACGACCGAGCGCAG
CGAGTCAGTGAGCGAGGAAGCGGAAGAGCGCCTGATGCGGTATTTTCTCCTTACGCATCTGTGCGGTATT
TCACACCGCATAGGGTCATGGCTGCGCCCCGACACCCGCCAACACCCGCTGACGCGCCCTGACGGGCTTG
TCTGCTCCCGGCATCCGCTTACAGACAAGCTGTGACCGTCTCCGGGAGCTGCATGTGTCAGAGGTTTTCA
CCGTCATCACCGAAACGCGCGAGGCAGAAGGAGATGGCGCCCAACAGTCCCCCGGCCACGGGGCCTGCCA
CCATACCCACGCCGAAACAAGCGCTCATGAGCCCGAAGTGGCGAGCCCGATCTTCCCCATCGGTGATGTC
GGCGATATAGGCGCCAGCAACCGCACCTGTGGCGCCGGTGATGCCGGCCACGATGCGTCCGGCGTAGAGG
ATCTGCTCATGTTTGACAGCTTATC
